Addgene plasmid #104952: JC101
Purpose: Methanol induing RFP, estrogen inducing GFP, and IPTG inducing CFP
Depositing lab: Timothy Lu. Depositing organization: Massachusetts Institute of Technology. Publication: Versatile and on-demand biologics co-production in yeast. Cao J, Perez-Pinera P, Lowenhaupt K, Wu MR, Purcell O, de la Fuente-Nunez C, Lu TK. Nat Commun. 2018 Jan 8;9(1):77. doi: 10.1038/s41467-017-02587-w. PubMed 29311542.
Backbone
  Vector backbone: PP117
Growth in bacteria
  Bacterial resistance: Bleocin (Zeocin), 50 μg/mL
  Growth temperature: 37°C
  Growth strain: DH5alpha
  Copy number: Unknown
Gene/Insert
  Gene/Insert name: GFP, mCherry, and CFP
Terms and licenses: Academic/Nonprofit Terms; Industry Terms: Not Available to Industry
How to cite: JC101 was a gift from Timothy Lu (Addgene plasmid # 104952 ; http://n2t.net/addgene:104952 ; RRID:Addgene_104952)
