[The description below was written by a language model from this plasmid's Addgene catalogue record and pLannotate feature annotations shown in this document.]
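Description:
JC101 is an 11.8 kb yeast expression plasmid built on the PP117 backbone that places three fluorescent reporters under three independent chemical inducers: methanol for mCherry (RFP), estrogen for GFP, and IPTG for CFP. Its regulatory parts are largely from Pichia pastoris (AOX1 and GAP promoters, AOX1 terminators), which points to that yeast as the intended host, although the record does not name the host explicitly. No yeast replication origin is annotated. In E. coli it replicates from a high-copy ColE1/pUC origin. Selection relies on a single Sh ble (BleoR) gene driven by tandem TEF1 and EM7 promoters with a CYC1 terminator, an arrangement that gives Zeocin resistance in both yeast and bacteria.

The methanol-responsive unit is the simplest: the full AOX1 promoter drives mCherry, followed by an AOX1 terminator. For the estrogen channel, a TEF1 promoter expresses a synthetic transcription factor containing an ERT2 estrogen receptor ligand-binding domain fused to the VP64 activation domain. The region upstream of ERT2 is unannotated, so its DNA-binding portion is not identified in the record. EGFP sits downstream of a short GAP promoter fragment, apparently serving as a minimal promoter that this hormone-gated activator switches on. For the IPTG channel, a lacI cassette (its promoter is not annotated) supplies the Lac repressor, and ECFP is driven by a GAP promoter interrupted by two lac operator sites, so that repression is relieved when IPTG is added. Several short annotated fragments (CUP1, CMV, CyPet, groL1) are probably incidental sequence matches. The construct serves to demonstrate orthogonal, on-demand control of several products from one yeast strain, in the context of biologics co-production.
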