Features (pLannotate 1.2.2; 31 found; start..end, strand, type, name):
     29..435     +  promoter       TEF1 promoter: S. cerevisiae TEF1; promoter for EF-1α
    785..802     -  misc_feature   MCS (fragment): pUC18/19 multiple cloning site
    807..1689    +  CDS            ERT2 (fragment): mutated ligand-binding domain of the human estrogen receptor (Feil et al., 1997)
   1698..1847    +  CDS            VP64: tetrameric repeat of the minimal activation domain of herpes simplex virus VP16 (Beerli et al., 1998)
   1922..2168    +  terminator     AOX1 terminator: Pichia pastoris AOX1; transcription terminator for AOX1
   2175..2193    +  promoter       CUP1 promoter (fragment): S. cerevisiae CUP1; inducible metallothionein promoter, regulated by Cu2+
   2262..2287    +  CDS            CyPet (fragment): cyan fluorescent protein optimized for FRET with YPet (Nguyen and Daugherty, 2005)
   2382..2404    -  promoter       CMV promoter (fragment): human cytomegalovirus (CMV) immediate early promoter
   2464..2484    -  enhancer       CMV enhancer (fragment): human cytomegalovirus immediate early enhancer; contains an 18-bp deletion relative to the standard CMV enhancer
   2556..2718    +  promoter       GAP promoter (fragment): promoter for Pichia pastoris glyceraldehyde-3-phosphate dehydrogenase
   2734..3450    +  CDS            EGFP: EGFP is a basic (constitutively fluorescent) green fluorescent protein published in 1996, derived from Aequorea victoria. It is reported to be a rapidly-maturing weak dimer with moderate acid sensitivity.
   3520..3537    +  CDS            capTEV™ (fragment): composite tag for in vivo biotinylation, TEV protease cleavage, and 6xHis tagging
   3561..3807    +  terminator     AOX1 terminator: Pichia pastoris AOX1; transcription terminator for AOX1
   3828..4235    +  promoter       TEF1 promoter: S. cerevisiae TEF1; promoter for EF-1α
   4242..4289    +  promoter       EM7 promoter: synthetic bacterial promoter&nbsp
   4308..4682    +  CDS            BleoR: antibiotic-binding protein; Sh ble from Streptoalloteichus hindustanus; confers resistance to bleomycin, phleomycin, and Zeocin™
   4748..4995    +  terminator     CYC1 terminator: S. cerevisiae CYC1; transcription terminator for CYC1
   5010..5948    +  promoter       AOX1 promoter: Pichia pastoris AOX1; inducible promoter, regulated by methanol
   5969..6676    +  CDS            mCherry: mCherry is a basic (constitutively fluorescent) red fluorescent protein published in 2004, derived from Discosoma sp.. It is reported to be a very rapidly-maturing monomer with low acid sensitivity.
   6712..6958    +  terminator     AOX1 terminator: Pichia pastoris AOX1; transcription terminator for AOX1
   6978..7008    +  terminator     AOX1 terminator (fragment): Pichia pastoris AOX1; transcription terminator for AOX1
   7442..8518    +  CDS            lacI: LACI_ECOLI - Experimental evidence at protein level: Swiss-Prot protein existence level 1. Repressor of the lactose operon. Binds allolactose as an inducer. From Escherichia coli (strain K12).
   8538..8784    +  terminator     AOX1 terminator: Pichia pastoris AOX1; transcription terminator for AOX1
   9390..9827    +  promoter       GAP promoter (fragment): promoter for Pichia pastoris glyceraldehyde-3-phosphate dehydrogenase
   9828..9850    +  protein_bind   lac operator (fragment): The lac repressor binds to the lac operator to inhibit transcription in E. coli. This inhibition can be relieved by adding lactose or isopropyl-β-D-thiogalactopyranoside (IPTG). lac repressor encoded by lacI
   9853..9875    +  protein_bind   lac operator (fragment): The lac repressor binds to the lac operator to inhibit transcription in E. coli. This inhibition can be relieved by adding lactose or isopropyl-β-D-thiogalactopyranoside (IPTG). lac repressor encoded by lacI
   9872..9914    +  promoter       GAP promoter (fragment): promoter for Pichia pastoris glyceraldehyde-3-phosphate dehydrogenase
   9930..10649   +  CDS            ECFP: enhanced CFP mammalian codon-optimized
  10670..10916   +  terminator     AOX1 terminator: Pichia pastoris AOX1; transcription terminator for AOX1
  10983..11571   -  rep_origin     ori: high-copy-number ColE1/pMB1/pBR322/pUC origin of replication
  11666..11752   -  CDS            groL1 (fragment): CH601_MYCA1 - Also known as groEL1 From Mycobacterium avium (strain 104).
>Addgene plasmid #104952 | JC101 | addgene full sequence | sequence record 203216 | Addgene NGS Result
TAGCTAAATTGGTTCCATCACCTCGAGTCCACACACCATAGCTTCAAAATGTTTCTACTCCTTTTTTACT
CTTCCAGATTTTCTCGGACTCCGCGCATCGCCGTACCACTTCAAAACACCCAAGCACAGCATACTAAATT
TCCCCTCTTTCTTCCTCTAGGGTGTCGTTAATTACCCGTACTAAAGGTTTGGAAAAGAAAAAAGAGACCG
CCTCGTTTCTTTTTCTTCGTCGAAAAAGGCAATAAAAATTTTTATCACGTTTCTTTTTCTTGAAAATTTT
TTTTTTGATTTTTTTCTCTTTCGATGACCTCCCATTGATATTTAAGTTAATAAACGGTCTTCAATTTCTC
AAGTTTCAGTTTCATTTTTCTTGTTCTATTACAACTTTTTTTACTTCTTGCTCATTAGAAAGAAAGCATA
GCAATCTAATCTAAGGACTAGTAAAAATGCGCGGAGCTCCTAAGAAAAAGCGCAAAGTCCGGCCGGCATC
TAGACCCGGGGAGCGCCCCTTCCAGTGTCGCATTTGCATGCGGAACTTTTCGCGCCAGGACAGGCTTGAC
AGGCATACCCGTACTCATACCGGTGAAAAACCGTTTCAGTGTCGGATCTGTATGCGAAATTTCTCCCAGA
AGGAGCACTTGGCGGGGCATCTACGTACGCACACCGGCGAGAAGCCATTCCAATGCCGAATATGCATGCG
CAACTTCAGTCGCCGCGACAACCTGAACCGGCACCTAAAAACCCACCTGAGGAACATATGCGGCGGAGGC
ACACCTGCAGCTGCGTCGACTCTAGAGGATCCATCTGCTGGAGACATGAGAGCTGCCAACCTTTGGCCAA
GCCCGCTCATGATCAAACGCTCTAAGAAGAACAGCCTGGCCTTGTCCCTGACGGCCGACCAGATGGTCAG
TGCCTTGTTGGATGCTGAGCCCCCCATACTCTATTCCGAGTATGATCCTACCAGACCCTTCAGTGAAGCT
TCGATGATGGGCTTACTGACCAACCTGGCAGACAGGGAGCTGGTTCACATGATCAACTGGGCGAAGAGGG
TGCCAGGCTTTGTGGATTTGACCCTCCATGATCAGGTCCACCTTCTAGAATGTGCCTGGCTAGAGATCCT
GATGATTGGTCTCGTCTGGCGCTCCATGGAGCACCCAGTGAAGCTACTGTTTGCTCCTAACTTGCTCTTG
GACAGGAACCAGGGAAAATGTGTAGAGGGCATGGTGGAGATCTTCGACATGCTGCTGGCTACATCATCTC
GGTTCCGCATGATGAATCTGCAGGGAGAGGAGTTTGTGTGCCTCAAATCTATTATTTTGCTTAATTCTGG
AGTGTACACATTTCTGTCCAGCACCCTGAAGTCTCTGGAAGAGAAGGACCATATCCACCGAGTCCTGGAC
AAGATCACAGACACTTTGATCCACCTGATGGCCAAGGCAGGCCTGACCCTGCAGCAGCAGCACCAGCGGC
TGGCCCAGCTCCTCCTCATCCTCTCCCACATCAGGCACATGAGTAACAAAGGCATGGAGCATCTGTACAG
CATGAAGTGCAAGAACGTGGTGCCCCTCTATGACCTGCTGCTGGAGATGCTGGACGCCCACCGCCTACAT
GCGCCCACTAGCCGTGGAGGGGCATCCGTGGAGGAGACGGACCAAAGCCACTTGGCCACTGCGGGCTCTA
CTTCATCGCCTAGGGCCGACGCGCTGGACGATTTCGATCTCGACATGCTGGGTTCTGATGCCCTCGATGA
CTTTGACCTGGATATGTTGGGAAGCGACGCATTGGATGACTTTGATCTGGACATGCTCGGCTCCGATGCT
CTGGACGATTTCGATCTCGATATGTTAATTAACTACCCGTACGACGTTCCGGACTACGCTTCTTGAGGTA
CCATCGGTAGACCGGTCTTGCTAGATTCTAATCAAGAGGATGTCAGAATGCCATTTGCCTGAGAGATGCA
GGCTTCATTTTTGATACTTTTTTATTTGTAACCTATATAGTATAGGATTTTTTTTGTCATTTTGTTTCTT
CTCGTACGAGCTTGCTCCTGATCAGCCTATCTCGCAGCTGATGAATATCTTGTGGTAGGGGTTTGGGAAA
ATCATTCGAGTTTGATGTTTTTCTTGGCATTTCCCACTCCTCTTCAGAGTACAGAAGATTAAGTGAGAGC
TAGCATATCATATAGAAGTCATCGCGGCAGATCAATTCATCAATCGGAGTGAGGATATTGCGAGTTTACC
ACCATCAATCGGAGTGAGGATCTCCAATTGGTGACGGTCCAGTCATCAATCGGAGTGAGGATTCAGCTGC
TTCTCGAGGCCGCACATCAATCGGAGTGAGGATGTACAGGGTGGGCTGTTCCACCATCAATCGGAGTGAG
GATTTGCGTCAATGGGGCGGAGTTCATCAATCGGAGTGAGGATATCGAAGTCATCGAGAGCACTCATCAA
TCGGAGTGAGGATATACTCCACCCATTGACGTCACATCAATCGGAGTGAGGATTGGAACCAGAAGGGTCT
CTTCATCAATCGGAGTGAGGATACCCTATGGGCGCGCCGTCGCTGGCAATAATAGCGGGCGGACGCATGT
CATGAGATTATTGGAAACCACCAGAATCGAATATAAAAGGCGAACACCTTTCCCAATTTTGGTTTCCCCT
GACCCAAAGACTTTAAATTTAATTTATTTGTCCCTATTTCAATCAATTGAACAACTATCAAAACACAGAA
TTCATGGTGAGCAAGGGCGAGGAGCTGTTCACCGGGGTGGTGCCCATCCTGGTCGAGCTGGACGGCGACG
TAAACGGCCACAAGTTCAGCGTGTCCGGCGAGGGCGAGGGCGATGCCACCTACGGCAAGCTGACCCTGAA
GTTCATCTGCACCACCGGCAAGCTGCCCGTGCCCTGGCCCACCCTCGTGACCACCCTGACCTACGGCGTG
CAGTGCTTCAGCCGCTACCCCGACCACATGAAGCAGCACGACTTCTTCAAGTCCGCCATGCCCGAAGGCT
ACGTCCAGGAGCGCACCATCTTCTTCAAGGACGACGGCAACTACAAGACCCGCGCCGAGGTGAAGTTCGA
GGGCGACACCCTGGTGAACCGCATCGAGCTGAAGGGCATCGACTTCAAGGAGGACGGCAACATCCTGGGG
CACAAGCTGGAGTACAACTACAACAGCCACAACGTCTATATCATGGCCGACAAGCAGAAGAACGGCATCA
AGGTGAACTTCAAGATCCGCCACAACATCGAGGACGGCAGCGTGCAGCTCGCCGACCACTACCAGCAGAA
CACCCCCATCGGCGACGGCCCCGTGCTGCTGCCCGACAACCACTACCTGAGCACCCAGAGCGCCCTGAGC
AAAGACCCCAACGAGAAGCGCGATCACATGGTCCTGCTGGAGTTCGTGACCGCCGCCGGGATCACTCTCG
GCATGGACGAGCTGTACAAGGCCGCGGCGGCCGCCAGCTTTCTAGAACAAAAACTCATCTCAGAAGAGGA
TCTGAATAGCGCCGTCGACCATCATCATCATCATCATTGACCGGTCTTGCTAGATTCTAATCAAGAGGAT
GTCAGAATGCCATTTGCCTGAGAGATGCAGGCTTCATTTTTGATACTTTTTTATTTGTAACCTATATAGT
ATAGGATTTTTTTTGTCATTTTGTTTCTTCTCGTACGAGCTTGCTCCTGATCAGCCTATCTCGCAGCTGA
TGAATATCTTGTGGTAGGGGTTTGGGAAAATCATTCGAGTTTGATGTTTTTCTTGGTATTTCCCACTCCT
CTTCAGAGTACAGAAGATTAAGTGAGACCTTCGTTTGTGCGGATCCCCCACACACCATAGCTTCAAAATG
TTTCTACTCCTTTTTTACTCTTCCAGATTTTCTCGGACTCCGCGCATCGCCGTACCACTTCAAAACACCC
AAGCACAGCATACTAAATTTCCCCTCTTTCTTCCTCTAGGGTGTCGTTAATTACCCGTACTAAAGGTTTG
GAAAAGAAAAAAGAGACCGCCTCGTTTCTTTTTCTTCGTCGAAAAAGGCAATAAAAATTTTTATCACGTT
TCTTTTTCTTGAAAATTTTTTTTTTTGATTTTTTTCTCTTTCGATGACCTCCCATTGATATTTAAGTTAA
TAAACGGTCTTCAATTTCTCAAGTTTCAGTTTCATTTTTCTTGTTCTATTACAACTTTTTTTACTTCTTG
CTCATTAGAAAGAAAGCATAGCAATCTAATCTAAGGGCGGTGTTGACAATTAATCATCGGCATAGTATAT
CGGCATAGTATAATACGACAAGGTGAGGAACTAAACCATGGCCAAGTTGACCAGTGCCGTTCCGGTGCTC
ACCGCGCGCGACGTCGCCGGAGCGGTCGAGTTCTGGACCGACCGGCTCGGGTTCTCCCGGGACTTCGTGG
AGGACGACTTCGCCGGTGTGGTCCGGGACGACGTGACCCTGTTCATCAGCGCGGTCCAGGACCAGGTGGT
GCCGGACAACACCCTGGCCTGGGTGTGGGTGCGCGGCCTGGACGAGCTGTACGCCGAGTGGTCGGAGGTC
GTGTCCACGAACTTCCGGGACGCCTCCGGGCCGGCCATGACCGAGATCGGCGAGCAGCCGTGGGGGCGGG
AGTTCGCCCTGCGCGACCCGGCCGGCAACTGCGTGCACTTCGTGGCCGAGGAGCAGGACTGACACGTCCG
ACGCGGCCCGACGGGTCCGAGGCCTCGGAGATCCGTCCCCCTTTTCCTTTGTCGATATCATGTAATTAGT
TATGTCACGCTTACATTCACGCCCTCCCCCCACATCCGCTCTAACCGAAAAGGAAGGAGTTAGACAACCT
GAAGTCTAGGTCCCTATTTATTTTTTTATAGTTATGTTAGTATTAAGAACGTTATTTATATTTCAAATTT
TTCTTTTTTTTCTGTACAGACGCGTGTACGCATGTAACATTATACTGAAAACCTTGCTTGAGAAGGTTTT
GGGACGCTCGAAGGCTTTAATTTGCAAGCTGGAGACCAAGATCTAACATCCAAAGACGAAAGGTTGAATG
AAACCTTTTTGCCATCCGACATCCACAGGTCCATTCTCACACATAAGTGCCAAACGCAACAGGAGGGGAT
ACACTAGCAGCAGACCGTTGCAAACGCAGGACCTCCACTCCTCTTCTCCTCAACACCCACTTTTGCCATC
GAAAAACCAGCCCAGTTATTGGGCTTGATTGGAGCTCGCTCATTCCAATTCCTTCTATTAGGCTACTAAC
ACCATGACTTTATTAGCCTGTCTATCCTGGCCCCCCTGGCGAGGTTCATGTTTGTTTATTTCCGAATGCA
ACAAGCTCCGCATTACACCCGAACATCACTCCAGATGAGGGCTTTCTGAGTGTGGGGTCAAATAGTTTCA
TGTTCCCCAAATGGCCCAAAACTGACAGTTTAAACGCTGTCTTGGAACCTAATATGACAAAAGCGTGATC
TCATCCAAGATGAACTAAGTTTGGTTCGTTGAAATGCTAACGGCCAGTTGGTCAAAAAGAAACTTCCAAA
AGTCGGCATACCGTTTGTCTTGTTTGGTATTGATTGACGAATGCTCAAAAATAATCTCATTAATGCTTAG
CGCAGTCTCTCTATCGCTTCTGAACCCCGGTGCACCTGTGCCGAAACGCAAATGGGGAAACACCCGCTTT
TTGGATGATTATGCATTGTCTCCACATTGTATGCTTCCAAGATTCTGGTGGGAATACTGCTGATAGCCTA
ACGTTCATGATCAAAATTTAACTGTTCTAACCCCTACTTGACAGCAATATATAAACAGAAGGAAGCTGCC
CTGTCTTAAACCTTTTTTTTTATCATCATTATTAGCTTACTTTCATAATTGCGACTGGTTCCAATTGACA
AGCTTTTGATTTTAACGACTTTTAACGACAACTTGAGAAGATCAAAAAACAACTAATTATTCGAAACGAA
TTCATGGCAACTTCCGGTATGGTCTCAAAGGGAGAGGAAAATAATATGGCTATTATTAAGGAGTTTATGC
GTTTTAAGGTACATATGGAAGGTTCTGTCAACGGTCACGAATTCGAAATTGAAGGTGAGGGGGAGGGGAG
ACCATACGAGGGAACTCAGACTGCTAAGTTAAAGGTCACTAAAGGTGGTCCTTTACCTTTCGCCTGGGAT
ATCCTGTCTCCACAGTTTATGTACGGTTCAAAGGCTTATGTGAAACATCCTGCCGATATCCCAGATTATC
TTAAACTTTCTTTCCCTGAGGGTTTTAAGTGGGAGAGGGTAATGAACTTTGAAGACGGTGGTGTGGTCAC
TGTTACTCAGGACTCAAGTCTGCAGGACGGTGAGTTCATCTACAAGGTGAAGCTGAGAGGTACCAATTTT
CCATCAGATGGTCCCGTGATGCAAAAAAAGACAATGGGTTGGGAAGCTTCTAGTGAACGTATGTATCCCG
AAGATGGAGCTTTGAAAGGTGAAATTAAGCAAAGACTAAAACTTAAGGATGGTGGACATTACGATGCTGA
AGTTAAGACGACCTACAAGGCCAAAAAGCCAGTCCAGTTGCCTGGAGCATACAATGTTAACATCAAATTG
GATATAACTTCCCATAATGAAGACTATACCATCGTCGAGCAATACGAACGAGCCGAAGGGAGACACAGTA
CTGGTGGTATGGATGAACTTTATAAAGGATCCGGAACCGCACCGGTCTTGCTAGATTCTAATCAAGAGGA
TGTCAGAATGCCATTTGCCTGAGAGATGCAGGCTTCATTTTTGATACTTTTTTATTTGTAACCTATATAG
TATAGGATTTTTTTTGTCATTTTGTTTCTTCTCGTACGAGCTTGCTCCTGATCAGCCTATCTCGCAGCTG
ATGAATATCTTGTGGTAGGGGTTTGGGAAAATCATTCGAGTTTGATGTTTTTCTTGGTATTTCCCACTCC
TCTTCAGAGTACAGAAGATTAAGTGAGAATAACTGTCGCCTCTTTTATCCTCTTCAGAGTACAGAAGATT
AAGTGAGAATAACTGTCGCCTCTTTTATCTGCCGCACTGCATGAGGTGTCCCCTTAGTGGGAAAGAGTAC
TGAGCCAACCCTGGAGGACAGCAAGGGAAAAATACCTACAACTTGCTTCATAATGGTCGTAAAAACAATC
CTTGTCGGATATAAGTGTTGTAGACTGTCCCTTATCCTCTGCGATGTTCTTCCTCTCAAAGTTTGCGATT
TCTCTCTATCAGAATTGCCATCAAGAGACTCAGGACTAATTTCGCAGTCCCACACGCACTCGTACATGAT
TGGCTGAAATTTCCCTAAAGAATTTCTTTTTCACGAAAATTTTTTTTTACACAAGATTTTCAGCAGATAT
AAAATGGAGAGCAGGACCTCCGCTGTGACTCTTCTTTTTTTTCTTTTATTCTCACTACATACATTTTAGT
TATTCGCCAACGATGCTCGAGAAACCAGTAACATTGTATGATGTCGCAGAGTATGCCGGTGTCTCTTATC
AGACTGTTTCCAGAGTGGTGAACCAGGCCAGCCATGTTTCTGCCAAAACCAGGGAAAAAGTGGAAGCAGC
CATGGCAGAGCTGAATTACATTCCCAACAGAGTGGCACAACAACTGGCAGGCAAACAGAGCTTGCTGATT
GGAGTTGCCACCTCCAGTCTGGCCCTGCATGCACCATCTCAAATTGTGGCAGCCATTAAATCTAGAGCTG
ATCAACTGGGAGCCTCTGTGGTGGTGTCAATGGTAGAAAGAAGTGGAGTTGAAGCCTGTAAAGCTGCTGT
GCACAATCTTCTGGCACAAAGAGTCAGTGGGCTGATCATTAACTATCCACTGGATGACCAGGATGCCATT
GCTGTGGAAGCTGCCTGCACTAATGTTCCAGCACTCTTTCTTGATGTCTCTGACCAGACACCCATCAACA
GTATTATTTTCTCCCATGAAGATGGTACAAGACTGGGTGTGGAGCATCTGGTTGCATTGGGACACCAGCA
AATTGCACTGCTTGCGGGCCCACTCAGTTCTGTCTCAGCAAGGCTGAGACTGGCTGGCTGGCATAAATAT
CTCACTAGGAATCAAATTCAGCCAATAGCTGAAAGAGAAGGGGACTGGAGTGCCATGTCTGGGTTTCAAC
AAACCATGCAAATGCTGAATGAGGGCATTGTTCCCACTGCAATGCTGGTTGCCAATGATCAGATGGCACT
GGGTGCAATGAGAGCCATTACTGAGTCTGGGCTGAGAGTTGGTGCAGATATCTCGGTAGTGGGATACGAC
GATACCGAAGACAGCTCATGTTATATCCCGCCGTTAACCACCATCAAACAGGATTTTCGCCTGCTGGGGC
AAACCAGCGTGGACCGCTTGCTGCAACTCTCTCAGGGCCAGGCGGTGAAGGGCAATCAGCTGTTGCCAGT
CTCACTGGTGAAGAGAAAAACCACCCTGGCACCCAATACACAAACTGCCTCTCCCCGGGCATTGGCTGAT
TCACTCATGCAGCTAGCAAGACAGGTTTCCAGACTGGAAAGTGGGCAGTGATCTTGCTAGATTCTAATCA
AGAGGATGTCAGAATGCCATTTGCCTGAGAGATGCAGGCTTCATTTTTGATACTTTTTTATTTGTAACCT
ATATAGTATAGGATTTTTTTTGTCATTTTGTTTCTTCTCGTACGAGCTTGCTCCTGATCAGCCTATCTCG
CAGCTGATGAATATCTTGTGGTAGGGGTTTGGGAAAATCATTCGAGTTTGATGTTTTTCTTGGTATTTCC
CACTCCTCTTCAGAGTACAGAAGATTAAGTGAGATCAATTCTTGATTTAGTATACACATAACCAAATTTG
GATCAAGTTTGAAGTAAAACTTTAACTTCAGCTCCTTACATTTGCACTAAGATCTCTGCTACTCTGGTCC
CAAGTGAACCACCTTTTGGACCCTATTGACCGGACCTTAACTTGCCAAACCTAAACGCTTAATGCCTCAG
ACGTTTTAATGCCTCTCAACACCTCCAAGGTTGCTTTCTTGAGCATGCCTACTAGGGACTTTAACGAACT
GTGGGGTTGCAGACAGTTTCAGGCGTGTCCCGACCAATATGGCCTACTAGACTCTCTGAAAAATCACAGT
TTTCCAGTAGTTCCGATCAAATTACCATCGAAATGGTCCCATAAACGGACATTTGACATCCGTTCCTGAA
TTATAGTCTTCCACCGTGGATCATGGTGTTCCTTTTTTTCCCAAAGAATATCAGCATCCCTTAACTACGT
TAGGTCAGTGATGACAATGGACCAAATTGTTGCAAGGTTTTTCTTTTTCTTTCATCGGCACATTTCAGCC
TCACATGCGACTATTATCGATCAATGAAATCCATCAAGATTGAAATCTTAAAATTGCCCCTTTCACTTGA
CAGGATCCTTTTTTGTAGAAATGTCTTGGTGTCCTCGTCCAATCAGGTAGCCATCTCTGAAATATCTGGC
TCCGTTGCAACTCCGAACGACCTGCTGGCAACGTAAAATTCTCCGGGGTAAAACTTTAATGTGGAGTAAT
GGAACCAGAAACGTCTCTTCCCTTCTCTCTCCTTCCACCGCCCGTTACCGTCCCTAGGAAATTTTACTCT
GCTGGAGAGCTTCTTCTACGGCCCCCTTGCAGCAATGCTCTTCCCAGCATTACGTTGCGGGTAAAACGGA
GGTCGTGTACCCGACCTAGCAGCCCAGGGATGGAAAAGTCCCGGCCGTCGCTGGCAATAATAGCGGGCGG
ACGCATGTCATGAGATTATTGGAAACCACCAGAATCGAATATAAAAGGCGAACACCTTTCCCAATTTTGG
TTTCTCCTGACCCAAAGACTTTAAATTGGAATTGTGAGCGGATAACAATTTCGGAATTGTGAGCGGATAA
CAATTTAATTTATTTGTCCCTATTTCAATCAATTGAACAACTATCAAAACACAGAATTCATGGTGAGCAA
GGGCGAGGAGCTGTTCACCGGGGTGGTGCCCATCCTGGTCGAGCTGGACGGCGACGTAAACGGCCACAAG
TTCAGCGTGTCCGGCGAGGGCGAGGGCGATGCCACCTACGGCAAGCTGACCCTGAAGTTCATCTGCACCA
CCGGCAAGCTGCCCGTGCCCTGGCCCACCCTCGTGACCACCCTGACCTGGGGCGTGCAGTGCTTCAGCCG
CTACCCCGACCACATGAAGCAGCACGACTTCTTCAAGTCCGCCATGCCCGAAGGCTACGTCCAGGAGCGC
ACCATCTTCTTCAAGGACGACGGCAACTACAAGACCCGCGCCGAGGTGAAGTTCGAGGGCGACACCCTGG
TGAACCGCATCGAGCTGAAGGGCATCGACTTCAAGGAGGACGGCAACATCCTGGGGCACAAGCTGGAGTA
CAACTACATCAGCCACAACGTCTATATCACCGCCGACAAGCAGAAGAACGGCATCAAGGCCAACTTCAAG
ATCCGCCACAACATCGAGGACGGCAGCGTGCAGCTCGCCGACCACTACCAGCAGAACACCCCCATCGGCG
ACGGCCCCGTGCTGCTGCCCGACAACCACTACCTGAGCACCCAGTCCGCCCTGAGCAAAGACCCCAACGA
GAAGCGCGATCACATGGTCCTGCTGGAGTTCGTGACCGCCGCCGGGATCACTCTCGGCATGGACGAGCTG
TACAAGTAACCGGTCTTGCTAGATTCTAATCAAGAGGATGTCAGAATGCCATTTGCCTGAGAGATGCAGG
CTTCATTTTTGATACTTTTTTATTTGTAACCTATATAGTATAGGATTTTTTTTGTCATTTTGTTTCTTCT
CGTACGAGCTTGCTCCTGATCAGTCTATCTCGCAGCTGATGAATATCTTGTGGTAGGGGTTTGGGAAAAT
CATTCGAGTTTGATGTTTTTCTTGGTATTTCCCACTCCTCTTCAGAGTACAGAAGATTAAGTGAGACCTT
CACATGTGAGCAAAAGGCCAGCAAAAGGCCAGGAACCGTAAAAAGGCCGCGTTGCTGGCGTTTTTCCATA
GGCTCCGCCCCCCTGACGAGCATCACAAAAATCGACGCTCAAGTCAGAGGTGGCGAAACCCGACAGGACT
ATAAAGATACCAGGCGTTTCCCCCTGGAAGCTCCCTCGTGCGCTCTCCTGTTCCGACCCTGCCGCTTACC
GGATACCTGTCCGCCTTTCTCCCTTCGGGAAGCGTGGCGCTTTCTCATAGCTCACGCTGTAGGTATCTCA
GTTCGGTGTAGGTCGTTCGCTCCAAGCTGGGCTGTGTGCACGAACCCCCCGTTCAGCCCGACCGCTGCGC
CTTATCCGGTAACTATCGTCTTGAGTCCAACCCGGTAAGACACGACTTATCGCCACTGGCAGCAGCCACT
GGTAACAGGATTAGCAGAGCGAGGTATGTAGGCGGTGCTACAGAGTTCTTGAAGTGGTGGCCTAACTACG
GCTACACTAGAAGAACAGTATTTGGTATCTGCGCTCTGCTGAAGCCAGTTACCTTCGGAAAAAGAGTTGG
TAGCTCTTGATCCGGCAAACAAACCACCGCTGGTAGCGGTGGTTTTTTTGTTTGCAAGCAGCAGATTACG
CGCAGAAAAAAAGGATCTCAAGAAGATCCTTTGATCTTTTCTACGGGGTCTGACGCTCAGTGGAACGAAA
ACTCACGTTAAGGGATTTTGGTCATGAGATCAGATCTGAGCTCGTTTGGCCGTGGCCGTGCTCGTCCTCG
TCGGCCGGCTTGTCGACGACGGCGGTCTCCGTCGTCAGGATCATCCGGGCCACAAGCTTGCTGACAGAAG
CCTCAAGAAAAAAAAAATTCTTCTTCGACTATGCTGGAGGCAGAGATGATCGAGCCGGTAGTTAACTATA
TA
